Addgene plasmid #50287: pICH44222
Depositing lab: Sylvestre Marillonnet & Nicola Patron. Depositing organization: Leibniz Institute of Plant Biochemistry (IPB). Publication: A golden gate modular cloning toolbox for plants. Engler C, Youles M, Gruetzner R, Ehnert TM, Werner S, Jones JD, Patron NJ, Marillonnet S. ACS Synth Biol. 2014 Nov 21;3(11):839-43. doi: 10.1021/sb4001504. Epub 2014 Feb 20. PubMed 24933124.
Backbone
  Vector backbone: pICH41246
  Vector type: plant expression
Growth in bacteria
  Bacterial resistance: Spectinomycin, 50 μg/mL
  Growth temperature: 37°C
  Growth strain: DH5alpha
  Copy number: High Copy
Gene/Insert
  Gene/Insert name: 5'UTR CMV1 (Cucumber Mosaic Virus)
  Mutation: BsaI/BbsI sites removed by point-mutation
  Cloning method: Restriction Enzyme; 5′ cloning site BpiI (destroyed during cloning); 3′ cloning site BpiI (destroyed during cloning)
Terms and licenses: Academic/Nonprofit Terms; Industry Terms: Not Available to Industry
Depositor comments: insert can be released with BsaI
How to cite: pICH44222 was a gift from Sylvestre Marillonnet & Nicola Patron (Addgene plasmid # 50287 ; http://n2t.net/addgene:50287 ; RRID:Addgene_50287)
