[The description below was written by a language model from this plasmid's Addgene catalogue record and pLannotate feature annotations shown in this document.]
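Description:
pICH44222 is a small (about 2.3 kb) level 0 part plasmid from a Golden Gate modular cloning (MoClo) toolbox for plants. It is catalogued as a plant expression vector, but it works as a bacterial storage and donor plasmid for a single standardised DNA part rather than as a complete expression unit. It is built on the pICH41246 backbone and is propagated in E. coli from a high-copy ColE1/pUC-type origin. Selection relies on aadA, which confers spectinomycin (and streptomycin) resistance. The other annotated features are an AmpR promoter and short fragments of an integrase, lacI and a gentamicin acetyltransferase gene. These appear to be backbone remnants, probably carried over with the resistance cassette and the original cloning region, and are unlikely to be functional genes.

The payload is a 5' untranslated region recorded as CMV1, from Cucumber Mosaic Virus. The automated feature table does not annotate this insert, so its position and length cannot be read from the record. The part was cloned in with BpiI, and those sites were destroyed during assembly. Internal BsaI and BbsI recognition sites were removed by point mutation so that the sequence is compatible with Type IIS assembly. According to the depositor, the insert can be released with BsaI. This allows the leader to be combined in a one-pot Golden Gate reaction with separate promoter, coding sequence and terminator modules to build plant transcription units. Viral 5' leaders of this kind are generally placed between a promoter and a coding sequence to influence translation of the transgene, although the record gives no performance data for this one.
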