Features (pLannotate 1.2.2; 6 found; start..end, strand, type, name):
    114..194     +  CDS            int (fragment): INT2_ECOLX - Protein inferred from homology: Swiss-Prot protein existence level 3. Putative integrase believed to be involved in the insertion of antibiotic resistance genes into plasmids and transposons. From Escherichia coli.
    185..289     -  promoter       AmpR promoter: bla
    527..576     -  CDS            lacI (fragment): lac repressor; lacI; The lac repressor binds to the lac operator to inhibit transcription in E. coli. This inhibition can be relieved by adding lactose or isopropyl-β-D-thiogalactopyranoside (IPTG).
    759..1347    -  rep_origin     ori: high-copy-number ColE1/pMB1/pBR322/pUC origin of replication
   1521..2309    -  CDS            aadA: S3AD_ECOLX - Experimental evidence at protein level: Swiss-Prot protein existence level 1. Mediates bacterial resistance to the antibiotics streptomycin and spectinomycin. From Escherichia coli.
   2316..26      -  CDS            GmR (fragment) (across the origin): gentamycin acetyltransferase; aacC1; confers resistance to gentamycin
>Addgene plasmid #50287 | pICH44222 | addgene full sequence | sequence record 497544 | Addgene NGS Result
GTAACATCGTTGCTGCTCCATAACATCAAACATCGACCCACGGCGTAACGCGCTTGCTGCTTGGATGCCC
GAGGCATAGACTGTACCCCAAAAAAAAACAGTCATAACAAGCCATGAAAACCGCCACTGCGCCGTTACCA
CCGCTGCGTTCGGTCAAGGTTCTGGACCAGTTGCGTGAGCGCATACTCTTCCTTTTTCAATATTATTGAA
GCATTTATCAGGGTTATTGTCTCATGAGCGGATACATATTTGAATGTATTTAGAAAAATAAACAAATAGG
GGTTCCGCGCACATTTCCCCGAAAAGTGCCACCTGACGTCTAAGAAACCATTATTATCATGACATTAACC
TATAAAAATAGGCGTATCACGAGGCCCTTTCGTCCACTGAAGAGCCACTTCGTGGTCTCACATTGGAATT
ACAAAGAAAAGATTAAGAAAGAGAGGTTTTCAAAGGGTAGTTTTACAGGGGAGGCAGGGATTGAACCGTA
CGCTCTTGTAAATAAACAGTATGAGACCACAGAGTGATTAATGAATCGGCCAACGCGCGGGGAGAGGCGG
TTTGCGTATTGGGCGCTCTTCCGCTTCCTCGCTCACTGACTCGCTGCGCTCGGTCGTTCGGCTGCGGCGA
GCGGTATCAGCTCACTCAAAGGCGGTAATACGGTTATCCACAGAATCAGGGGATAACGCAGGAAAGAACA
TGTGAGCAAAAGGCCAGCAAAAGGCCAGGAACCGTAAAAAGGCCGCGTTGCTGGCGTTTTTCCATAGGCT
CCGCCCCCCTGACGAGCATCACAAAAATCGACGCTCAAGTCAGAGGTGGCGAAACCCGACAGGACTATAA
AGATACCAGGCGTTTCCCCCTGGAAGCTCCCTCGTGCGCTCTCCTGTTCCGACCCTGCCGCTTACCGGAT
ACCTGTCCGCCTTTCTCCCTTCGGGAAGCGTGGCGCTTTCTCATAGCTCACGCTGTAGGTATCTCAGTTC
GGTGTAGGTCGTTCGCTCCAAGCTGGGCTGTGTGCACGAACCCCCCGTTCAGCCCGACCGCTGCGCCTTA
TCCGGTAACTATCGTCTTGAGTCCAACCCGGTAAGACACGACTTATCGCCACTGGCAGCAGCCACTGGTA
ACAGGATTAGCAGAGCGAGGTATGTAGGCGGTGCTACAGAGTTCTTGAAGTGGTGGCCTAACTACGGCTA
CACTAGAAGAACAGTATTTGGTATCTGCGCTCTGCTGAAGCCAGTTACCTTCGGAAAAAGAGTTGGTAGC
TCTTGATCCGGCAAACAAACCACCGCTGGTAGCGGTGGTTTTTTTGTTTGCAAGCAGCAGATTACGCGCA
GAAAAAAAGGATCTCAAGAAGATCCTTTGATCTTTTCTACGGGGTCTGACGCTCAGTGGAACGAAAACTC
ACGTTAAGGGATTTTGGTCATGAGATTATCAAAAAGGATCTTCACCTAGATCCTTTTAAATTAAAAATGA
AGTTTTAAATCAATCTAAAGTATATATGAGTAAACTTGGTCTGACAGTTATTTGCCGACTACCTTGGTGA
TCTCGCCTTTTACGTAATGGACAAATTCTTCCAACTGATCTGCGCGCGAGGCCAAGCGATCTTCTTCTTG
TCCAAGATAAGCCTGTCTAGCTTCAAGTATGACGGGCTGATACTGGGCCGGCAGGCGCTCCATTGCCCAG
TCGGCAGCGACATCCTTCGGCGCGATTTTGCCGGTTACTGCGCTGTACCAAATGCGGGACAACGTAAGCA
CTACATTTCGCTCATCGCCAGCCCAGTCGGGCGGCGAGTTCCATAGCGTTAAGGTTTCATTTAGCGCCTC
AAATAGATCCTGTTCAGGAACCGGATCAAAGAGTTCCTCCGCCGCTGGACCTACCAAGGCAACGCTATGT
TCTCTTGCTTTTGTCAGCAAGATAGCCAGATCAATGTCGATCGTGGCTGGCTCGAAGATACCTGCAAGAA
TGTCATTGCGCTGCCATTCTCCAAATTGCAGTTCGCGCTTAGCTGGATAACGCCACGGAATGATGTCGTC
GTGCACAACAATGGTGACTTCTACAGCGCGGAGAATCTCGCTCTCTCCAGGGGAAGCCGAAGTTTCCAAA
AGGTCGTTGATCAAAGCTCGCCGCGTTGTTTCATCAAGCCTTACGGTCACCGTAACCAGCAAATCAATAT
CGCTGTGTGGCTTCAGGCCGCCATCCACTGCGGAGCCGTACAAATGTACGGCCAGCAACGTCGGTTCGAG
ATGGCGCTCGATGACGCCAACTACCTCTGATAGTTGAGTCGATACTTCGGCGATCACCGCTTCCCTCATG
ATGTTTAACTTTGTTTTAGGGCGACTGCCCTGCTGC
