>Addgene plasmid #50287 | pICH44222 | addgene partial sequence | sequence record 76716 | ColEterm 5'-agctgataccgctcgccgcagccgaacg-3'
ACAAGAGCGTACGGTTCAATCCCTGCCTCCCCTGTAAAACTACCCTTTGAAAACCTCTCTTTCTTAATCT
TTTCTTTGTAATTCCAATGTGAGACCACGAAGTGGCTCTTCAGTGGACGAAAGGGCCTCGTGATACGCCT
ATTTTTATAGGTTAATGTCATGATAATAATGGTTTCTTAGACGTCAGGTGGCACTTTTCGGGGAAATGTG
CGCGGAACCCCTATTTGTTTATTTTTCTAAATACATTCAAATATGTATCCGCTCATGAGACAATAACCCT
GATAAATGCTTCAATAATATTGAAAAAGGAAGAGTATGCGCTCACGCAACTGGTCCAGAACCTTGACCGA
ACGCAGCGGTGGTAACGGCGCAGTGGCGGTTTTCATGGCTTGTTATGACTGTTTTTTTTTGGGGTACAGT
CTATGCCTCGGGCATCCAAGCAGCAAGCGCGTTACGCCGTGGGTCGATGTTTGATGTTATGGAGCAGCAA
CGATGTTACGCAGCAGGGCAGTCGCCCTAAAACAAAGTTAAACATCATGAGGGAAGCGGTGATCGCCGAA
GTATCGACTCAACTATCAGAGGTAGTTGGCGTCATCGAGCGCCATCTCGAACCGACGTTGCTGGCCGTAC
ATTTGTACGGCTCCGCAGTGGATGGCGGCCTGAAGCCACACAGCGATATTGATTTGCTGGTTACGGTGAC
CGTAAGGCTTGATGAAACAACGCGGCGAGCTTTGATCAACGACCTTTTGGAAACTTCGGCTTCCCCTGGA
GAGAGCGAGATTCTCCGCGCTGTAGAAGTCACCATTGTTGTGCACGACGA
